Addgene plasmid #63523: pFusB3-39
Purpose: Encodes RVD positions 13-15 in TALEN assembly
Depositing lab: Stephen Ekker. Depositing organization: Mayo Foundation for Medical Education and Research. Publication: FusX: A rapid one-step TALE assembly system for genome science. Ma AC, McNulty MS, Tanya PL, Jarryd CM, Martinez-Galvez G, Argue DP, Lee HB, Urban MD, Bullard CE, Blackburn PR, Man TK, Clark KJ, Ekker SC. Hum Gene Ther. 2016 Jun;27(6):451-63. doi: 10.1089/hum.2015.172 PubMed 26854857.
Backbone
  Vector backbone: FusB3
  Backbone size w/o insert (bp): 2991
  Vector type: TALEN
Growth in bacteria
  Bacterial resistance: Spectinomycin, 50 μg/mL
  Growth temperature: 37°C
  Growth strain: DH5alpha
  Copy number: High Copy
Gene/Insert
  Gene/Insert name: NN HD NN (alt name: B3_GCG)
  Species: Synthetic
  Mutation: none
  Cloning method: Restriction Enzyme; 5′ cloning site BsaI (destroyed during cloning); 3′ cloning site BsaI (destroyed during cloning)
  Sequencing primers: 5′ pCR8_F1; 3′ pCR8_R1
Terms and licenses: Academic/Nonprofit Terms; Industry Terms: Not Available to Industry
How to cite: pFusB3-39 was a gift from Stephen Ekker (Addgene plasmid # 63523 ; http://n2t.net/addgene:63523 ; RRID:Addgene_63523)
