[The description below was written by a language model from this plasmid's Addgene catalogue record.]
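Description:
pFusB3-39 is a component plasmid from the FusX TALE assembly system, a library-based scheme for building TAL effector nuclease (TALEN) repeat arrays in a single step. It is built on the FusB3 backbone, recorded as about 3 kb without the insert. It is a high-copy bacterial plasmid selected with spectinomycin. The record provides no feature table, so the origin of replication and other backbone elements are not stated. The listed sequencing primers are named for pCR8, which may hint at the backbone's lineage, but the record does not confirm this.

The insert is a synthetic trimer of TALE repeat modules carrying the repeat-variable diresidues NN, HD and NN. By the standard TALE code these specify G, C and G, which matches the alternative name B3_GCG. The trimer occupies RVD positions 13 to 15 of the final array. It was cloned into the backbone through BsaI sites that were destroyed in the process, as is typical of Golden Gate cloning with type IIS enzymes. The insert is only a fragment of a repeat domain, so the plasmid is not an expression construct, and no promoter, tag or reporter is recorded.

In use, this plasmid is one member of a set of pre-made triplets for the B3 position. A user picks the member whose three RVDs match the target DNA sequence at positions 13 to 15. It is then combined with the corresponding plasmids for the other array positions to assemble a complete custom TALE binding domain for genome editing or related applications.
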