>Addgene plasmid #63523 | pFusB3-39 | depositor partial sequence | sequence record 105564 | pFUSB3_GCG
AGTCTTAAGCGTCTCATGGCCTGACCCCGGACCAAGTGGTGGCTATCGCCAGCAACAATGGCGGCAAGCA
AGCGCTCGAAACGGTGCAGCGGCTGTTGCCGGTGCTGTGCCAGGACCATGGCCTGACTCCGGACCAAGTG
GTGGCTATCGCCAGCCACGATGGCGGCAAGCAAGCGCTCGAAACGGTGCAGCGGCTGTTGCCGGTGCTGT
GCCAGGACCATGGCCTGACCCCGGACCAAGTGGTGGCTATCGCCAGCAACAATGGCGGCAAGCAAGCGCT
CGAAACGGTGCAGCGGCTGTTGCCGGTGCTGTGCCAGGACCATGGCCTGACCCCGGACCAAGTGGTGGCT
ATCGAGACGTC
