>Addgene plasmid #63523 | pFusB3-39 | depositor partial sequence | sequence record 105565 | FusB3
CGTCTCATGGCCTGACCCCGGACCAAGTGGTGGCTATCGAGACCGGCGCCGCTACAGGGCGCGTCCCATT
CGCCATTCAGGCTGCGCAACTGTTGGGAAGGGCGATCGGTGCGGGCCTCTTCGCTATTACGCCAGCTGGC
GAAAGGGGGATGTGCTGCAAGGCGATTAAGTTGGGTAACGCCAGGGTTTTCCCAGTCACGACGTTGTAAA
ACGACGGCCAGTGAGCGCGCGTAATACGACTCACTATAGGGCGAATTGGGTACCGGGCCCCCCCTCGAGG
TCCTCCAGCTTTTGTTCCCTTTAGTGAGGGTTAATTGCGCGCTTGGCGTAATCATGGTCATAGCTGTTTC
CTGTGTGAAATTGTTATCCGCTCACAATTCCACACAACATACGAGCCGGAAGCATAAAGTGTAAAGCCTG
GGGTGCCTAATGAGTGAGCTAACTCACATTAATTGCGTTGCGCTCACTGCCCGCTTTCCACCGGTGGTCT
CGCCAGGACCATGGCCTGACCCCGGACCAAGTGGTGGCTATCGAGACGTCTAGACCAGCCAGGACAGAAA
TGCCTCGACTTCGCTGCTACCCAAGGTTGCCGGGTGACGCACACCGTGGAAACGGATGAAGGCACGAACC
CAGTGGACATAAGCCTGTTCGGTTCGTAAGCTGTAATGCAAGTAGCGTATGCGCTCACGCAACTGGTCCA
GAACCTTGACCGAACGCAGCGGTGGTAACGGCGCAGTGGCGGTTTTCATGGCTTGTTATGACTGTTTTTT
TGGGGTACAGTCTATGCCTCGGGCATCCAAGCAGCAAGCGCGTTACGCCGTGGGTCGATGTTTGATGTTA
TGGAGCAGCAACGATGTTACGCAGCAGGGCAGTCGCCCTAAAACAAAGTTAAACATTATGAGGGAAGCGG
TGATCGCCGAAGTATCGACTCAACTATCAGAGGTAGTTGGCGTCATCGAGCGCCATCTCGAACCGACGTT
GCTGGCCGTACATTTGTACGGCTCCGCAGTGGATGGCGGCCTGAAGCCACACAGTGATATTGATTTGCTG
GTTACGGTGACCGTAAGGCTTGATGAAACAACGCGGCGAGCTTTGATCAACGACCTTTTGGAAACTTCGG
CTTCCCCTGGAGAGAGCGAGATTCTCCGCGCTGTAGAAGTCACCATTGTTGTGCACGACGACATCATTCC
GTGGCGTTATCCAGCTAAGCGCGAACTGCAATTTGGAGAATGGCAGCGCAATGACATTCTTGCAGGTATC
TTCGAGCCAGCCACGATCGACATTGATCTGGCTATCTTGCTGACAAAAGCAAGAGAACATAGCGTTGCCT
TGGTAGGTCCAGCGGCGGAGGAACTCTTTGATCCGGTTCCTGAACAGGATCTATTTGAGGCGCTAAATGA
AACCTTAACGCTATGGAACTCGCCGCCCGACTGGGCTGGCGATGAGCGAAATGTAGTGCTTACGTTGTCC
CGCATTTGGTACAGCGCAGTAACCGGCAAAATCGCGCCGAAGGATGTCGCTGCCGACTGGGCAATGGAGC
GCCTGCCGGCCCAGTATCAGCCCGTCATACTTGAAGCTAGACAGGCTTATCTTGGACAAGAAGAAGATCG
CTTGGCCTCGCGCGCAGATCAGTTGGAAGAATTTGTCCACTACGTGAAAGGCGAGATCACCAAGGTAGTC
GGCAAATAACCCTCGAGCCACCCATGACCAAAATCCCTTAACGTGAGTTACGCGTCGTTCCACTGAGCGT
CAGACCCCGTAGAAAAGATCAAAGGATCTTCTTGAGATCCTTTTTTTCTGCGCGTAATCTGCTGCTTGCA
AACAAAAAAACCACCGCTACCAGCGGTGGTTTGTTTGCCGGATCAAGAGCTACCAACTCTTTTTCCGAAG
GTAACTGGCTTCAGCAGAGCGCAGATACCAAATACTGTCCTTCTAGTGTAGCCGTAGTTAGGCCACCACT
TCAAGAACTCTGTAGCACCGCCTACATACCTCGCTCTGCTAATCCTGTTACCAGTGGCTGCTGCCAGTGG
CGATAAGTCGTGTCTTACCGGGTTGGACTCAAGACGATAGTTACCGGATAAGGCGCAGCGGTCGGGCTGA
ACGGGGGGTTCGTGCACACAGCCCAGCTTGGAGCGAACGACCTACACCGAACTGAGATACCTACAGCGTG
AGCATTGAGAAAGCGCCACGCTTCCCGAAGGGAGAAAGGCGGACAGGTATCCGGTAAGCGGCAGGGTCGG
AACAGGAGAGCGCACGAGGGAGCTTCCAGGGGGAAACGCCTGGTATCTTTATAGTCCTGTCGGGTTTCGC
CACCTCTGACTTGAGCGTCGATTTTTGTGATGCTCGTCAGGGGGGCGGAGCCTATGGAAAAACGCCAGCA
ACGCGGCCTTTTTACGGTTCCTGGCCTTTTGCTGGCCTTTTGCTCACATGTTCTTTCCTGCGTTATCCCC
TGATTCTGTGGATAACCGTATTACCGCCTTTGAGTGAGCTGATACCGCTCGCCGCAGCCGAACGACCGAG
CGCAGCGAGTCAGTGAGCGAGGAAGCGGAAGAGCGCCCAATACGCAAACCGCCTCTCCCCGCGCGTTGGC
CGATTCATTAATGCAGCTGGCACGACAGGTTTCCCGACTGGAAAGCGGGCAGTGAGCGCAACGCAATTAA
TACGCGTACCGCTAGCCAGGAAGAGTTTGTAGAAACGCAAAAAGGCCATCCGTCAGGATGGCCTTCTGCT
TAGTTTGATGCCTGGCAGTTTATGGCGGGCGTCCTGCCCGCCACCCTCCGGGCCGTTGCTTCACAACGTT
CAAATCCGCTCCCGGCGGATTTGTCCTACTCAGGAGAGCGTTCACCGACAAACAACAGATAAAACGAAAG
GCCCAGTCTTCCGACTGAGCCTTTCGTTTTATTTGATGCCTGGCAGTTCCCTACTCTCGCGTTAACGCTA
GCATGGATGTTTTCCCAGTCACGACGTTGTAAAACGACGGCCAGTCTTAAG
