>Addgene plasmid #63523 | pFusB3-39 | addgene partial sequence | sequence record 116374 | pCR8_R1 5'-cgaaccgaacaggcttatgt-3'
GGTGTGCGTCACCCGGCAACCTTGGGTAGCAGCGAAGTCGAGGCATTTCTGTCCTGGCTGGTCTAGACGT
CTCGATAGCCACCACTTGGTCCGGGGTCAGGCCATGGTCCTGGCACAGCACCGGCAACAGCCGCTGCACC
GTTTCGAGCGCTTGCTTGCCGCCATTGTTGCTGGCGATAGCCACCACTTGGTCCGGGGTCAGGCCATGGT
CCTGGCACAGCACCGGCAACAGCCGCTGCACCGTTTCGAGCGCTTGCTTGCCGCCATCGTGGCTGGCGAT
AGCCACCACTTGGTCCGGAGTCAGGCCATGGTCCTGGCACAGCACCGGCAACAGCCGCTGCACCGTTTCG
AGCGCTTGCTTGCCGCCATTGTTGCTGGCGATAGCCACCACTTGGTCCGGGGTCAGGCCATGAGACGCTT
AAGACTGGCCGTCGTTTTACAACGTCGTGACTGGGAAAACATCCATGCTAGCGTTAACGCGAGAGTAGGG
AACTGCCAGGCATCAAATAAAACGAAAGGCTCAGTCGGAAGACTGGGCCTTTCGTTTTATCTGTTGTTTG
TCGGTGAACGCTCTCCTGAGTAGGACAAATCCGCCGGGAGCGGATTTGAACGTTGTGAAGCAACGGCCCG
GAGGGTGGCGGGCAGGACGCCCGCCATAAACTGCCAGGCATCAAACTAAGCAGAAGGCCATCCTGACGGA
TGGCCTTTTTGCGTTTCTACAAACTCTTCCTGGCTAGCGGTACGCGTATTAATTGCGTTGCGCTCACTGC
CCGCTTTCCAGTCGGGAAACCTGTCGTGCCAGCTGCATTAATGAATCGGCCAACGCGCG
